Addgene plasmid #74236: pNCS-mClover3
Purpose: Constitutive expression of mClover3 in bacteria
Depositing lab: Michael Lin. Depositing organization: Stanford University. Publication: Improving brightness and photostability of green and red fluorescent proteins for live cell imaging and FRET reporting. Bajar BT, Wang ES, Lam AJ, Kim BB, Jacobs CL, Howe ES, Davidson MW, Lin MZ, Chu J. Sci Rep. 2016 Feb 16;6:20889. doi: 10.1038/srep20889. PubMed 26879144.
Backbone
  Vector backbone: pNCS
  Backbone size w/o insert (bp): 2916
  Total vector size (bp): 3633
  Vector type: Bacterial Expression
Growth in bacteria
  Bacterial resistance: Ampicillin, 100 μg/mL
  Growth temperature: 37°C
  Growth strain: DH5alpha
  Copy number: High Copy
Gene/Insert
  Gene/Insert name: mClover3
  Insert size (bp): 717
  Promoter: T7
  Tag / fusion protein: 6xHis (N terminal on backbone)
  Cloning method: Restriction Enzyme; 5′ cloning site BamHI (unknown if destroyed); 3′ cloning site EcoRI (unknown if destroyed)
  Sequencing primers: 5′ T7 Xpress Fwd; 3′ T7 term
Terms and licenses: Academic/Nonprofit Terms; Industry Terms: Not Available to Industry
Depositor comments: The specific substitutions used in the development of mClover3 relative to its parent Clover are N149Y, G160C, and A206K.
How to cite: pNCS-mClover3 was a gift from Michael Lin (Addgene plasmid # 74236 ; http://n2t.net/addgene:74236 ; RRID:Addgene_74236)
