[The description below was written by a language model from this plasmid's Addgene catalogue record, the feature table of its GenBank file and pLannotate feature annotations shown in this document.]
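Description:
pNCS-mClover3 is a small, high-copy bacterial expression plasmid (about 3.6 kb) built on the pNCS backbone and intended for producing the green-yellow fluorescent protein mClover3 in E. coli. It replicates from a ColE1/pUC-type origin and is selected with ampicillin through a beta-lactamase gene driven by its own bla promoter. An f1 phage origin is also present, which in principle allows single-stranded DNA production with helper phage.

The expression cassette begins with an annotated T7 promoter and a T7 gene 10 ribosome binding site, followed by an N-terminal leader supplied by the backbone: a 6xHis affinity tag, the T7 gene 10 leader peptide that promotes efficient translation, and an Xpress epitope containing an enterokinase cleavage site. The roughly 717 bp mClover3 coding sequence, noted as mammalian codon-optimized, was inserted between BamHI and EcoRI sites in frame with this leader, and a T7 terminator lies downstream. The His tag permits metal-affinity purification, and the enterokinase site offers a way to remove the leader. The catalogue describes expression as constitutive, yet the only annotated promoter for the insert is T7; the record does not explain which element gives constitutive transcription. The short lacI, lacZα, SET1, capTEV and RSF ori hits in the automated annotation are fragments, probably backbone remnants or overlaps with the tag region rather than functional parts.

According to the depositor, mClover3 differs from its parent Clover by the substitutions N149Y, G160C and A206K, and it was developed for improved brightness and photostability in live-cell imaging and FRET reporting. This plasmid is suited to bacterial production and purification of the protein for characterization, and as a source of the coding sequence.
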