LOCUS       Exported 3630 bp ds-DNA circular SYN 12-MAY-2021
DEFINITION  Constitutive expression of mClover3 in bacteria.
ACCESSION   .
VERSION     .
KEYWORDS    pNCS-mClover3
SOURCE      synthetic DNA construct
  ORGANISM  synthetic DNA construct
REFERENCE   1 (bases 1 to 3630)
  AUTHORS   Bajar BT, Wang ES, Lam AJ, Kim BB, Jacobs CL, Howe ES, Davidson MW,
            Lin MZ, Chu J
  TITLE     Improving brightness and photostability of green and red fluorescent
            proteins for live cell imaging and FRET reporting.
  JOURNAL   Sci Rep. 2016 Feb 16;6:20889. doi: 10.1038/srep20889.
  PUBMED    26879144
REFERENCE   2 (bases 1 to 3630)
  AUTHORS   .
  TITLE     Direct Submission
  JOURNAL   Exported May 12, 2021 from SnapGene Server 1.1.58
            http://www.snapgene.com
FEATURES             Location/Qualifiers
     source          1..3630
                     /organism="synthetic DNA construct"
                     /mol_type="other DNA"
     primer_bind     20..39
                     /label=T7
                     /note="T7 promoter, forward primer"
     promoter        20..38
                     /label=T7 promoter
                     /note="promoter for bacteriophage T7 RNA polymerase"
     CDS             164..181
                     /codon_start=1
                     /product="6xHis affinity tag"
                     /label=6xHis
                     /translation="HHHHHH"
     CDS             185..217
                     /codon_start=1
                     /product="leader peptide from bacteriophage T7 gene 10"
                     /label=T7 tag (gene 10 leader)
                     /note="promotes efficient translation in E. coli"
                     /translation="MASMTGGQQMG"
     CDS             221..244
                     /codon_start=1
                     /product="Xpress(TM) epitope tag, including an enterokinase
                     recognition and cleavage site"
                     /label=Xpress(TM) tag
                     /translation="DLYDDDDK"
     CDS             251..970
                     /codon_start=1
                     /product="bright green-yellow fluorescent protein derived
                     from mClover2, with improved photostability (Bajar et al.,
                     2003)"
                     /label=mClover3
                     /note="mammalian codon-optimized"
                     /translation="MVSKGEELFTGVVPILVELDGDVNGHKFSVRGEGEGDATNGKLTL
                     KFICTTGKLPVPWPTLVTTFGYGVACFSRYPDHMKQHDFFKSAMPEGYVQERTISFKDD
                     GTYKTRAEVKFEGDTLVNRIELKGIDFKEDGNILGHKLEYNFNSHYVYITADKQKNCIK
                     ANFKIRHNVEDGSVQLADHYQQNTPIGDGPVLLPDNHYLSHQSKLSKDPNEKRDHMVLL
                     EFVTAAGITHGMDELYK"
     primer_bind     complement(296..317)
                     /label=EGFP-N
                     /note="EGFP, reverse primer"
     primer_bind     904..925
                     /label=EGFP-C
                     /note="EGFP, forward primer"
     primer_bind     complement(1031..1049)
                     /label=T7 Term
                     /note="T7 terminator, reverse primer"
     terminator      1045..1092
                     /label=T7 terminator
                     /note="transcription terminator for bacteriophage T7 RNA
                     polymerase"
     rep_origin      1189..1644
                     /direction=RIGHT
                     /label=f1 ori
                     /note="f1 bacteriophage origin of replication; arrow
                     indicates direction of (+) strand synthesis"
     primer_bind     complement(1276..1295)
                     /label=F1ori-R
                     /note="F1 origin, reverse primer"
     primer_bind     1486..1507
                     /label=F1ori-F
                     /note="F1 origin, forward primer"
     promoter        1670..1774
                     /gene="bla"
                     /label=AmpR promoter
     CDS             1775..2635
                     /codon_start=1
                     /gene="bla"
                     /product="beta-lactamase"
                     /label=AmpR
                     /note="confers resistance to ampicillin, carbenicillin, and
                     related antibiotics"
                     /translation="MSIQHFRVALIPFFAAFCLPVFAHPETLVKVKDAEDQLGARVGYI
                     ELDLNSGKILESFRPEERFPMMSTFKVLLCGAVLSRIDAGQEQLGRRIHYSQNDLVEYS
                     PVTEKHLTDGMTVRELCSAAITMSDNTAANLLLTTIGGPKELTAFLHNMGDHVTRLDRW
                     EPELNEAIPNDERDTTMPVAMATTLRKLLTGELLTLASRQQLIDWMEADKVAGPLLRSA
                     LPAGWFIADKSGAGERGSRGIIAALGPDGKPSRIVVIYTTGSQATMDERNRQIAEIGAS
                     LIKHW"
     primer_bind     complement(1993..2012)
                     /label=Amp-R
                     /note="Ampicillin resistance gene, reverse primer"
     rep_origin      2806..3394
                     /direction=RIGHT
                     /label=ori
                     /note="high-copy-number ColE1/pMB1/pBR322/pUC origin of
                     replication"
     primer_bind     3295..3314
                     /label=pBR322ori-F
                     /note="pBR322 origin, forward primer"
     primer_bind     3548..3565
                     /label=L4440
                     /note="L4440 vector, forward primer"
ORIGIN
        1 gatctcgatc ccgcgaaatt aatacgactc actataggga gaccacaacg gtttccctct
       61 agaatcaccg agtttattct tgacacctga tgcgatgaat gatataatag gaaagtactg
      121 ttttgtttaa ctttaagaag gggatataca tatgcggggt tctcatcatc atcatcatca
      181 tggtatggct agcatgactg gtggacagca aatgggtcgg gatctgtacg acgatgacga
      241 taaggatccg atggtgagca agggcgagga gctgttcacc ggggtggtgc ccatcctggt
      301 cgagctggac ggcgacgtaa acggccacaa gttcagcgtc cgcggcgagg gcgagggcga
      361 tgccaccaac ggcaagctga ccctgaagtt catctgcacc accggcaagc tgcccgtgcc
      421 ctggcccacc ctcgtgacca ccttcggcta cggcgtggcc tgcttcagcc gctaccccga
      481 ccacatgaag cagcacgact tcttcaagtc cgccatgccc gaaggctacg tccaggagcg
      541 caccatctct ttcaaggacg acggtaccta caagacccgc gccgaggtga agttcgaggg
      601 cgacaccctg gtgaaccgca tcgagctgaa gggcatcgac ttcaaggagg acggcaacat
      661 cctggggcac aagctggagt acaacttcaa cagccactac gtctatatca cggccgacaa
      721 gcagaagaac tgcatcaagg ctaacttcaa gatccgccac aacgttgagg acggcagcgt
      781 gcagctcgcc gaccactacc agcagaacac ccccatcggc gacggccccg tgctgctgcc
      841 cgacaaccac tacctgagcc atcagtccaa gctgagcaaa gaccccaacg agaagcgcga
      901 tcacatggtc ctgctggagt tcgtgaccgc cgccgggatt acacatggca tggacgagct
      961 gtacaagtga attcgaagct tgatccggct gctaacaaag cccgaaagga agctgagttg
     1021 gctgctgcca ccgctgagca ataactagca taaccccttg gggcctctaa acgggtcttg
     1081 aggggttttt tgctgaaagg aggaactata tccggatctg gcgtaatagc gaagaggccc
     1141 gcaccgatcg cccttcccaa cagttgcgca gcctgaatgg cgaatgggnn nnnnnnnnnn
     1201 nnnnnnnnnn nnnnnnnnnn nnnnnnnnnn nnnnnnnnnn nnnnnnnnnn nnnnnnnnnn
     1261 nnnnnnnnnn nnnnnnnnnn nnnnnnnnnn nnnnnnnnnn nnnnnnnnnn nncnnnnnnn
     1321 nnnnnnnnnn nnnnnnnnnn nnnnnnnnnn nnnnnnnnnn nnnnnnnnnn nnnnnnnnnn
     1381 nnnnnnnnnn nnnnnnnnnn nnnnannnnn nnnnnnnnnn nnnnnnnnnn nnnnnnnnnn
     1441 nnnnnnnnnn nnnncctttg acgttggagt ccacgttctt taatagtgga ctcttgttcc
     1501 aaactggaac aacactcaac cctatctcgg tctattcttt tgatttataa gggattttgc
     1561 cgatttcggc ctattggtta aaaaatgagc tgatttaaca aaaatttaac gcgaatttta
     1621 acaaaatatt aacgcttaca atttaggtgg cacttttcgg ggaaatgtgc gcggaacccc
     1681 tatttgttta tttttctaaa tacattcaaa tatgtatccg ctcatgagac aataaccctg
     1741 ataaatgctt caataatatt gaaaaaggaa gagtatgagt attcaacatt tccgtgtcgc
     1801 ccttattccc ttttttgcgg cattttgcct tcctgttttt gctcacccag aaacgctggt
     1861 gaaagtaaaa gatgctgaag atcagttggg tgcacgagtg ggttacatcg aactggatct
     1921 caacagcggt aagatccttg agagttttcg ccccgaagaa cgttttccaa tgatgagcac
     1981 ttttaaagtt ctgctatgtg gcgcggtatt atcccgtatt gacgccgggc aagagcaact
     2041 cggtcgccgc atacactatt ctcagaatga cttggttgag tactcaccag tcacagaaaa
     2101 gcatcttacg gatggcatga cagtaagaga attatgcagt gctgccataa ccatgagtga
     2161 taacactgcg gccaacttac ttctgacaac gatcggagga ccgaaggagc taaccgcttt
     2221 tttgcacaac atgggggatc atgtaactcg ccttgatcgt tgggaaccgg agctgaatga
     2281 agccatacca aacgacgagc gtgacaccac gatgcctgta gcaatggcaa caacgttgcg
     2341 caaactatta actggcgaac tacttactct agcttcccgg caacaattaa tagactggat
     2401 ggaggcggat aaagttgcag gaccacttct gcgctcggcc cttccggctg gctggtttat
     2461 tgctgataaa tctggagccg gtgagcgtgg gtctcgcggt atcattgcag cactggggcc
     2521 agatggtaag ccctcccgta tcgtagttat ctacacgacg gggagtcagg caactatgga
     2581 tgaacgaaat agacagatcg ctgagatagg tgcctcactg attaagcatt ggtaactgtc
     2641 agaccaagtt tactcatata tactttagat tgatttaaaa cttcattttt aatttaaaag
     2701 gatctaggtg aagatccttt ttgataatct catgaccaaa atcccttaac gtgagttttc
     2761 gttccactga gcgtcagacc ccgtagaaaa gatcaaagga tcttcttgag atcctttttt
     2821 tctgcgcgta atctgctgct tgcaaacaaa aaaaccaccg ctaccagcgg tggtttgttt
     2881 gccggatcaa gagctaccaa ctctttttcc gaaggtaact ggcttcagca gagcgcagat
     2941 accaaatact gttcttctag tgtagccgta gttaggccac cacttcaaga actctgtagc
     3001 accgcctaca tacctcgctc tgctaatcct gttaccagtg gctgctgcca gtggcgataa
     3061 gtcgtgtctt accgggttgg actcaagacg atagttaccg gataaggcgc agcggtcggg
     3121 ctgaacgggg ggttcgtgca cacagcccag cttggagcga acgacctaca ccgaactgag
     3181 atacctacag cgtgagctat gagaaagcgc cacgcttccc gaagggagaa aggcggacag
     3241 gtatccggta agcggcaggg tcggaacagg agagcgcacg agggagcttc cagggggaaa
     3301 cgcctggtat ctttatagtc ctgtcgggtt tcgccacctc tgacttgagc gtcgattttt
     3361 gtgatgctcg tcaggggggc ggagcctatg gaaaaacgcc agcaacgcgg cctttttacg
     3421 gttcctggcc ttttgctggc cttttgctca catgttcttt cctgcgttat cccctgattc
     3481 tgtggataac cgtattaccg cctttgagtg agctgatacc gctcgccgca gccgaacgac
     3541 cgagcgcagc gagtcagtga gcgaggaagc ggaagagcgc ccaatacgca aaccgcctct
     3601 ccccgcgcgt tggccgattc attaatgcag
//
