Features (pLannotate 1.2.2; 15 found; start..end, strand, type, name):
    154..742     -  rep_origin     ori: high-copy-number ColE1/pMB1/pBR322/pUC origin of replication
    913..1773    -  CDS            AmpR: β-lactamase; bla; confers resistance to ampicillin, carbenicillin, and related antibiotics
   1774..1878    -  promoter       AmpR promoter: bla
   1931..2359    -  rep_origin     f1 ori (sequence partly withheld): f1 bacteriophage origin of replication; arrow indicates direction of (+) strand synthesis
   2364..2430    -  CDS            lacZα (fragment): LacZα fragment of β-galactosidase; lacZ fragment
   2456..2503    -  terminator     T7 terminator: transcription terminator for bacteriophage T7 RNA polymerase
   2511..2560    -  CDS            SET1 (fragment): solubility-enhancement tag derived from T7 phage gene 10B
   2581..3297    -  CDS            mClover3: mClover3 is a basic (constitutively fluorescent) green/yellow fluorescent protein published in 2016, derived from Aequorea victoria. It is reported to be a rapidly-maturing monomer with high acid sensitivity.
   3304..3327    -  CDS            Xpress™ tag: Xpress™ epitope tag, including an enterokinase recognition and cleavage site
   3331..3363    -  CDS            T7 tag (gene 10 leader): leader peptide from bacteriophage T7 gene 10 promotes efficient translation in E. coli
   3364..3384    -  CDS            capTEV™ (fragment): composite tag for in vivo biotinylation, TEV protease cleavage, and 6xHis tagging
   3407..3426    -  RBS            RBS (fragment): efficient ribosome binding site from bacteriophage T7 gene 10 (Olins and Rangwala, 1989)
   3510..3528    -  promoter       T7 promoter: promoter for bacteriophage T7 RNA polymerase
   3548..3601    -  CDS            lacI (fragment): lac repressor; lacI; The lac repressor binds to the lac operator to inhibit transcription in E. coli. This inhibition can be relieved by adding lactose or isopropyl-β-D-thiogalactopyranoside (IPTG).
   3603..3630    -  rep_origin     RSF ori (fragment): Plasmids containing the RSF 1030 origin of replication can be propagated in E. coli cells that contain additional plasmids with compatible origins.
>Addgene plasmid #74236 | pNCS-mClover3 | addgene full sequence | sequence record 354479 | Addgene NGS Result
GCGCTCGGTCGTTCGGCTGCGGCGAGCGGTATCAGCTCACTCAAAGGCGGTAATACGGTTATCCACAGAA
TCAGGGGATAACGCAGGAAAGAACATGTGAGCAAAAGGCCAGCAAAAGGCCAGGAACCGTAAAAAGGCCG
CGTTGCTGGCGTTTTTCCATAGGCTCCGCCCCCCTGACGAGCATCACAAAAATCGACGCTCAAGTCAGAG
GTGGCGAAACCCGACAGGACTATAAAGATACCAGGCGTTTCCCCCTGGAAGCTCCCTCGTGCGCTCTCCT
GTTCCGACCCTGCCGCTTACCGGATACCTGTCCGCCTTTCTCCCTTCGGGAAGCGTGGCGCTTTCTCATA
GCTCACGCTGTAGGTATCTCAGTTCGGTGTAGGTCGTTCGCTCCAAGCTGGGCTGTGTGCACGAACCCCC
CGTTCAGCCCGACCGCTGCGCCTTATCCGGTAACTATCGTCTTGAGTCCAACCCGGTAAGACACGACTTA
TCGCCACTGGCAGCAGCCACTGGTAACAGGATTAGCAGAGCGAGGTATGTAGGCGGTGCTACAGAGTTCT
TGAAGTGGTGGCCTAACTACGGCTACACTAGAAGAACAGTATTTGGTATCTGCGCTCTGCTGAAGCCAGT
TACCTTCGGAAAAAGAGTTGGTAGCTCTTGATCCGGCAAAAAAACCACCGCTGGTAGCGGTGGTTTTTTT
GTTTGCAAGCAGCAGATTACGCGCAGAAAAAAAGGATCTCAAGAAGATCCTTTGATCTTTTCTACGGGGT
CTGACGCTCAGTGGAACGAAAACTCACGTTAAGGGATTTTGGTCATGAGATTATCAAAAAGGATCTTCAC
CTAGATCCTTTTAAATTAAAAATGAAGTTTTAAATCAATCTAAAGTATATATGAGTAAACTTGGTCTGAC
AGTTACCAATGCTTAATCAGTGAGGCACCTATCTCAGCGATCTGTCTATTTCGTTCATCCATAGTTGCCT
GACTCCCCGTCGTGTAGATAACTACGATACGGGAGGGCTTACCATCTGGCCCCAGTGCTGCAATGATACC
GCGAGACCCACGCTCACCGGCTCCAGATTTATCAGCAATAAACCAGCCAGCCGGAAGGGCCGAGCGCAGA
AGTGGTCCTGCAACTTTATCCGCCTCCATCCAGTCTATTAATTGTTGCCGGGAAGCTAGAGTAAGTAGTT
CGCCAGTTAATAGTTTGCGCAACGTTGTTGCCATTGCTACAGGCATCGTGGTGTCACGCTCGTCGTTTGG
TATGGCTTCATTCAGCTCCGGTTCCCAACGATCAAGGCGAGTTACATGATCCCCCATGTTGTGCAAAAAA
GCGGTTAGCTCCTTCGGTCCTCCGATCGTTGTCAGAAGTAAGTTGGCCGCAGTGTTATCACTCATGGTTA
TGGCAGCACTGCATAATTCTCTTACTGTCATGCCATCCGTAAGATGCTTTTCTGTGACTGGTGAGTACTC
AACCAAGTCATTCTGAGAATAGTGTATGCGGCGACCGAGTTGCTCTTGCCCGGCGTCAATACGGGATAAT
ACCGCGCCACATAGCAGAACTTTAAAAGTGCTCATCATTGGAAAACGTTCTTCGGGGCGAAAACTCTCAA
GGATCTTACCGCTGTTGAGATCCAGTTCGATGTAACCCACTCGTGCACCCAACTGATCTTCAGCATCTTT
TACTTTCACCAGCGTTTCTGGGTGAGCAAAAACAGGAAGGCAAAATGCCGCAAAAAAGGGAATAAGGGCG
ACACGGAAATGTTGAATACTCATACTCTTCCTTTTTCAATATTATTGAAGCATTTATCAGGGTTATTGTC
TCATGAGCGGATACATATTTGAATGTATTTAGAAAAATAAACAAATAGGGGTTCCGCGCACATTTCCCCG
AAAAGTGCCACCTAAATTGTAAGCGTTAATATTTTGTTAAAATTCGCGTTAAATTTTTGTTAAATCAGCT
CATTTTTTAACCAATAGGCCGAAATCGGCAAAATCCCTTATAAATCAAAAGAATAGACCGAGATAGGGTT
GAGTGTTGTTCCAGTTTGGAACAAGAGTCCACTATTAAAGAACGTGGACTCCAACGTCAAAGG
[49 nt withheld, positions 2094-2142]
T
[91 nt withheld, positions 2144-2234]
G
[124 nt withheld, positions 2236-2359]
CCCATTCGCCATTCAGGCTGCGCAACTGTTGGGAAGGGCGATCGGTGCGGGCCTCTTCGCTATTACGCCA
GATCCGGATATAGTTCCTCCTTTCAGCAAAAAACCCCTCAAGACCCGTTTAGAGGCCCCAAGGGGTTATG
CTAGTTATTGCTCAGCGGTGGCAGCAGCCAACTCAGCTTCCTTTCGGGCTTTGTTAGCAGCCGGATCAAG
CTTCGAATTCACTTGTACAGCTCGTCCATGCCATGTGTAATCCCGGCGGCGGTCACGAACTCCAGCAGGA
CCATGTGATCGCGCTTCTCGTTGGGGTCTTTGCTCAGCTTGGACTGATGGCTCAGGTAGTGGTTGTCGGG
CAGCAGCACGGGGCCGTCGCCGATGGGGGTGTTCTGCTGGTAGTGGTCGGCGAGCTGCACGCTGCCGTCC
TCAACGTTGTGGCGGATCTTGAAGTTAGCCTTGATGCAGTTCTTCTGCTTGTCGGCCGTGATATAGACGT
AGTGGCTGTTGAAGTTGTACTCCAGCTTGTGCCCCAGGATGTTGCCGTCCTCCTTGAAGTCGATGCCCTT
CAGCTCGATGCGGTTCACCAGGGTGTCGCCCTCGAACTTCACCTCGGCGCGGGTCTTGTAGGTACCGTCG
TCCTTGAAAGAGATGGTGCGCTCCTGGACGTAGCCTTCGGGCATGGCGGACTTGAAGAAGTCGTGCTGCT
TCATGTGGTCGGGGTAGCGGCTGAAGCAGGCCACGCCGTAGCCGAAGGTGGTCACGAGGGTGGGCCAGGG
CACGGGCAGCTTGCCGGTGGTGCAGATGAACTTCAGGGTCAGCTTGCCGTTGGTGGCATCGCCCTCGCCC
TCGCCGCGGACGCTGAACTTGTGGCCGTTTACGTCGCCGTCCAGCTCGACCAGGATGGGCACCACCCCGG
TGAACAGCTCCTCGCCCTTGCTCACCATCGGATCCTTATCGTCATCGTCGTACAGATCCCGACCCATTTG
CTGTCCACCAGTCATGCTAGCCATACCATGATGATGATGATGATGAGAACCCCGCATATGTATATCCCCT
TCTTAAAGTTAAACAAAACAGTACTTTCCTATTATATCATTCATCGCATCAGGTGTCAAGAATAAACTCG
GTGATTCTAGAGGGAAACCGTTGTGGTCTCCCTATAGTGAGTCGTATTAATTTCGCGGGATCGAGATCCT
GCATTAATGAATCGGCCAACGCGCGGGGAGAGGCGGTTTGCGTATTGGGCGCTCTTCCGCTTCCTCGCTC
ACTGACTCGCT
