>Addgene plasmid #74236 | pNCS-mClover3 | addgene partial sequence | sequence record 140833 | T7 5'-TAATACGACTCACTATAGGG-3'
TATTCTTGACACCTGATGCGATGAATGATATAATAGGAAAGTACTGTTTTGTTTAACTTTAAGAAGGGGA
TATACATATGCGGGGTTCTCATCATCATCATCATCATGGTATGGCTAGCATGACTGGTGGACAGCAAATG
GGTCGGGATCTGTACGACGATGACGATAAGGATCCGATGGTGAGCAAGGGCGAGGAGCTGTTCACCGGGG
TGGTGCCCATCCTGGTCGAGCTGGACGGCGACGTAAACGGCCACAAGTTCAGCGTCCGCGGCGAGGGCGA
GGGCGATGCCACCAACGGCAAGCTGACCCTGAAGTTCATCTGCACCACCGGCAAGCTGCCCGTGCCCTGG
CCCACCCTCGTGACCACCTTCGGCTACGGCGTGGCCTGCTTCAGCCGCTACCCCGACCACATGAAGCAGC
ACGACTTCTTCAAGTCCGCCATGCCCGAAGGCTACGTCCAGGAGCGCACCATCTCTTTCAAGGACGACGG
TACCTACAAGACCCGCGCCGAGGTGAAGTTCGAGGGCGACACCCTGGTGAACCGCATCGAGCTGAAGGGC
ATCGACTTCAAGGAGGACGGCAACATCCTGGGGCACAAGCTGGAGTACAACTTCAACAGCCACTACGTCT
ATATCACGGCCGACAAGCAGAAGAACTGCATCAAGGCTAACTTCAAGATCCGCCACAACGTTGAGGACGG
CAGCGTGCAGCTCGCCGACCACTACCAGCAGAACACCCCCATCGGCGACGGCCCCGTGCTGCTGCCCGAC
AACCACTACCTGAGCCATCAGTCCAAGCTGAGCAAAGACC
