>Addgene plasmid #74236 | pNCS-mClover3 | addgene partial sequence | sequence record 140840 | T7term 5'-GCTAGTTATTGCTCAGCGG-3'
GGCTTTGTTAGCAGCCGGATCAAGCTTCGAATTCACTTGTACAGCTCGTCCATGCCATGTGTAATCCCGG
CGGCGGTCACGAACTCCAGCAGGACCATGTGATCGCGCTTCTCGTTGGGGTCTTTGCTCAGCTTGGACTG
ATGGCTCAGGTAGTGGTTGTCGGGCAGCAGCACGGGGCCGTCGCCGATGGGGGTGTTCTGCTGGTAGTGG
TCGGCGAGCTGCACGCTGCCGTCCTCAACGTTGTGGCGGATCTTGAAGTTAGCCTTGATGCAGTTCTTCT
GCTTGTCGGCCGTGATATAGACGTAGTGGCTGTTGAAGTTGTACTCCAGCTTGTGCCCCAGGATGTTGCC
GTCCTCCTTGAAGTCGATGCCCTTCAGCTCGATGCGGTTCACCAGGGTGTCGCCCTCGAACTTCACCTCG
GCGCGGGTCTTGTAGGTACCGTCGTCCTTGAAAGAGATGGTGCGCTCCTGGACGTAGCCTTCGGGCATGG
CGGACTTGAAGAAGTCGTGCTGCTTCATGTGGTCGGGGTAGCGGCTGAAGCAGGCCACGCCGTAGCCGAA
GGTGGTCACGAGGGTGGGCCAGGGCACGGGCAGCTTGCCGGTGGTGCAGATGAACTTCAGGGTCAGCTTG
CCGTTGGTGGCATCGCCCTCGCCCTCGCCGCGGACGCTGAACTTGTGGCCGTTTACGTCGCCGTCCAGCT
CGACCAGGATGGGCACCACCCCGGTGAACAGCTCCTCGCCCTTGCTCACCATCGGATCCTTATCGTCATC
GTCGTACAGATCCCGACCCATTTGCTGTCCACCAGTCATGCTAGCCATACCATGATGATGATGATGATGA
GAACCCCGCATATGTATATCCCCTTCTTAAAGTTAAACAAAACAGTACTTTCCTATTATATCATTCATCG
CAT
